>Addgene plasmid #223358 | pTrc-clbS_Frischella | addgene full sequence | sequence record 451554 | Addgene NGS Result
ACGCCCGCCATAAACTGCCAGGCATCAAATTAAGCAGAAGGCCATCCTGACGGATGGCCTTTTTGCGTTT
CTACAAACTCTTTTGTTTATTTTTCTAAATACATTCAAATATGTATCCGCTCATGAGACAATAACCCTGA
TAAATGCTTCAATAATATTGAAAAAGGAAGAGTATGAGTATTCAACATTTCCGTGTCGCCCTTATTCCCT
TTTTTGCGGCATTTTGCCTTCCTGTTTTTGCTCACCCAGAAACGCTGGTGAAAGTAAAAGATGCTGAAGA
TCAGTTGGGTGCACGAGTGGGTTACATCGAACTGGATCTCAACAGCGGTAAGATCCTTGAGAGTTTTCGC
CCCGAAGAACGTTTTCCAATGATGAGCACTTTTAAAGTTCTGCTATGTGGCGCGGTATTATCCCGTGTTG
ACGCCGGGCAAGAGCAACTCGGTCGCCGCATACACTATTCTCAGAATGACTTGGTTGAGTACTCACCAGT
CACAGAAAAGCATCTTACGGATGGCATGACAGTAAGAGAATTATGCAGTGCTGCCATAACCATGAGTGAT
AACACTGCGGCCAACTTACTTCTGACAACGATCGGAGGACCGAAGGAGCTAACCGCTTTTTTGCACAACA
TGGGGGATCATGTAACTCGCCTTGATCGTTGGGAACCGGAGCTGAATGAAGCCATACCAAACGACGAGCG
TGACACCACGATGCCTGTAGCAATGGCAACAACGTTGCGCAAACTATTAACTGGCGAACTACTTACTCTA
GCTTCCCGGCAACAATTAATAGACTGGATGGAGGCGGATAAAGTTGCAGGACCACTTCTGCGCTCGGCCC
TTCCGGCTGGCTGGTTTATTGCTGATAAATCTGGAGCCGGTGAGCGTGGGTCTCGCGGTATCATTGCAGC
ACTGGGGCCAGATGGTAAGCCCTCCCGTATCGTAGTTATCTACACGACGGGGAGTCAGGCAACTATGGAT
GAACGAAATAGACAGATCGCTGAGATAGGTGCCTCACTGATTAAGCATTGGTAACTGTCAGACCAAGTTT
ACTCATATATACTTTAGATTGATTTAAAACTTCATTTTTAATTTAAAAGGATCTAGGTGAAGATCCTTTT
TGATAATCTCATGACCAAAATCCCTTAACGTGAGTTTTCGTTCCACTGAGCGTCAGACCCCGTAGAAAAG
ATCAAAGGATCTTCTTGAGATCCTTTTTTTCTGCGCGTAATCTGCTGCTTGCAAACAAAAAAACCACCGC
TACCAGCGGTGGTTTGTTTGCCGGATCAAGAGCTACCAACTCTTTTTCCGAAGGTAACTGGCTTCAGCAG
AGCGCAGATACCAAATACTGTCCTTCTAGTGTAGCCGTAGTTAGGCCACCACTTCAAGAACTCTGTAGCA
CCGCCTACATACCTCGCTCTGCTAATCCTGTTACCAGTGGCTGCTGCCAGTGGCGATAAGTCGTGTCTTA
CCGGGTTGGACTCAAGACGATAGTTACCGGATAAGGCGCAGCGGTCGGGCTGAACGGGGGGTTCGTGCAC
ACAGCCCAGCTTGGAGCGAACGACCTACACCGAACTGAGATACCTACAGCGTGAGCTATGAGAAAGCGCC
ACGCTTCCCGAAGGGAGAAAGGCGGACAGGTATCCGGTAAGCGGCAGGGTCGGAACAGGAGAGCGCACGA
GGGAGCTTCCAGGGGGAAACGCCTGGTATCTTTATAGTCCTGTCGGGTTTCGCCACCTCTGACTTGAGCG
TCGATTTTTGTGATGCTCGTCAGGGGGGCGGAGCCTATGGAAAAACGCCAGCAACGCGGCCTTTTTACGG
TTCCTGGCCTTTTGCTGGCCTTTTGCTCACATGTTCTTTCCTGCGTTATCCCCTGATTCTGTGGATAACC
GTATTACCGCCTTTGAGTGAGCTGATACCGCTCGCCGCAGCCGAACGACCGAGCGCAGCGAGTCAGTGAG
CGAGGAAGCGGAAGAGCGCCTGATGCGGTATTTTCTCCTTACGCATCTGTGCGGTATTTCACACCGCATA
TGGTGCACTCTCAGTACAATCTGCTCTGATGCCGCATAGTTAAGCCAGTATACACTCCGCTATCGCTACG
TGACTGGGTCATGGCTGCGCCCCGACACCCGCCAACACCCGCYGACGCGCCCTGACGGGCTTGTCTGCTC
CCGGCATCCGCTTACAGACAAGCTGTGACCGTCTCCGGGAGCTGCATGTGTCAGAGGTTTTCACCGTCAT
CACCGAAACGCGCGAGGCAGCAGATCAATTCGCGCGCGAAGGCGAAGCGGCATGCATTTACGTTGACACC
ATCGAATGGTGCAAAACCTTTCGCGGTATGGCATGATAGCGCCCGGAAGAGAGTCAATTCAGGGTGGTGA
ATGTGAAACCAGTAACGTTATACGATGTCGCAGAGTATGCCGGTGTCTCTTATCAGACCGTTTCCCGCGT
GGTGAACCAGGCCAGCCACGTTTCTGCGAAAACGCGGGAAAAAGTGGAAGCGGCGATGGCGGAGCTGAAT
TACATTCCCAACCGCGTGGCACAACAACTGGCGGGCAAACAGTCGTTGCTGATTGGCGTTGCCACCTCCA
GTCTGGCCCTGCACGCGCCGTCGCAAATTGTCGCGGCGATTAAATCTCGCGCCGATCAACTGGGTGCCAG
CGTGGTGGTGTCGATGGTAGAACGAAGCGGCGTCGAAGCCTGTAAAGCGGCGGTGCACAATCTTCTCGCG
CAACGCGTCAGTGGGCTGATCATTAACTATCCGCTGGATGACCAGGATGCCATTGCTGTGGAAGCTGCCT
GCACTAATGTTCCGGCGTTATTTCTTGATGTCTCTGACCAGACACCCATCAACAGTATTATTTTCTCCCA
TGAAGACGGTACGCGACTGGGCGTGGAGCATCTGGTCGCATTGGGTCACCAGCAAATCGCGCTGTTAGCG
GGCCCATTAAGTTCTGTCTCGGCGCGTCTGCGTCTGGCTGGCTGGCATAAATATCTCACTCGCAATCAAA
TTCAGCCGATAGCGGAACGGGAAGGCGACTGGAGTGCCATGTCCGGTTTTCAACAAACCATGCAAATGCT
GAATGAGGGCATCGTTCCCACTGCGATGCTGGTTGCCAACGATCAGATGGCGCTGGGCGCAATGCGCGCC
ATTACCGAGTCCGGGCTGCGCGTTGGTGCGGATATCTCGGTAGTGGGATACGACGATACCGAAGACAGCT
CATGTTATATCCCGCCGTTAACCACCATCAAACAGGATTTTCGCCTGCTGGGGCAAACCAGCGTGGACCG
CTTGCTGCAACTCTCTCAGGGCCAGGCGGTGAAGGGCAATCAGCTGTTGCCCGTCTCACTGGTGAAAAGA
AAAACCACCCTGGCGCCCAATACGCAAACCGCCTCTCCCCGCGCGTTGGCCGATTCATTAATGCAGCTGG
CACGACAGGTTTCCCGACTGGAAAGCGGGCAGTGAGCGCAACGCAATTAATGTAAGTTAGCGCGAATTGA
TCTGGTTTGACAGCTTATCATCGACTGCACGGTGCACCAATGCTTCTGGCGTCAGGCAGCCATCGGAAGC
TGTGGTATGGCTGTGCAGGTCGTAAATCACTGCATAATTCGTGTCGCTCAAGGCGCACTCCCGTTCTGGA
TAATGTTTTTTGCGCCGACATCATAACGGTTCTGGCAAATATTCTGAAATGAGCTGTTGACAATTAATCA
TCCGGCTCGTATAATGTGTGGAATTGTGAGCGGATAACAATTTCACACAGGAAACAGCGCCGCTGAGAAA
AAGCGAAGCGGCACTGCTCTTTAACAATTTATCAGACAATCTGTGTGGGCACTCGACCGGAATTATCGAT
TAACTTTATTATTAAAAATTAAAGAGGTATATATTAATGTATCGATTAAATAAGGAGGAATAAACCATGG
CAGTACCTGAATCTAAAACTGAGTTAATAGAAGCGATTAATAAAAATTATGCTTCGTTAGTCAAAAAGCT
ATCAGCTGTACCAGCAGAAAAGGCTTTCCAACCATTAATGGAGGGGCATGCCAAAGGCACGACTATGAGT
GCAGCACAACTTGTTTCTTATTTAATAGGTTGGGGCGAATTAGTCTTATCTTGGCATGCACAAGAAGCAC
ATGGGCATAGCATCGTTTTTCCTGAAGTGGGCTTTAAATGGAATGAATTAGGAAAACTAGCACAGAAATT
TTATCAAGACTATCAAAACATCACTGATTACAAGGAGCTATTACAACGGTTAGAAAAAAATAAAAATGAT
CTTATTAAATTGATTGAAGGTTTTACGAATAATGATTTATATGGTTCGAGTTGGTGTGAAAAATACACTC
GAGGACGAATGATTCAGCTAAATACGTCATCACCGTATAGAAATGCAAGTGGTCGCATCGCGACATTCCT
CAAAACTATCGGCAATTAAGTTTTGGCGGATGAGAGAAGATTTTCAGCCTGATACAGATTAAATCAGAAC
GCAGAAGCGGTCTGATAAAACAGAATTTGCCTGGCGGCAGTAGCGCGGTGGTCCCACCTGACCCCATGCC
GAACTCAGAAGTGAAACGCCGTAGCGCCGATGGTAGTGTGGGGTCTCCCCATGCGAGAGTAGGGAACTGC
CAGGCATCAAATAAAACGAAAGGCTCAGTCGAAAGACTGGGCCTTTCGTTTTATCTGTTGTTTGTCGGTG
AACGCTCTCCTGAGTAGGACAAATCCGCCGGGAGCGGATTTGAACGTTGCGAAGCAACGGCCCGGAGGGT
GGCGGGCAGG
Features (pLannotate 1.2.2; 16 found; start..end, strand, type, name):
     36..63      +  terminator     rrnB T2 terminator: transcription terminator T2 from the E. coli rrnB gene
     82..173     +  promoter       AmpR promoter: bla
    174..1034    +  CDS            AmpR: β-lactamase; bla; confers resistance to ampicillin, carbenicillin, and related antibiotics
   1205..1793    +  rep_origin     ori: high-copy-number ColE1/pMB1/pBR322/pUC origin of replication
   1979..2119    -  misc_feature   bom: basis of mobility region from pBR322
   2221..2261    -  CDS            rop (fragment): Rop protein, which maintains plasmids at low copy number; rop
   2305..2382    +  promoter       lacIq promoter: lacI (mutant); In the lacIq allele, a single base change in the promoter boosts expression of the lacI gene about 10-fold.
   2383..3465    +  CDS            lacI: lac repressor; lacI; The lac repressor binds to the lac operator to inhibit transcription in E. coli. This inhibition can be relieved by adding lactose or isopropyl-β-D-thiogalactopyranoside (IPTG).
   3507..3524    +  promoter       tet promoter (fragment): E. coli promoter for tetracycline efflux protein gene
   3520..3621    -  CDS            yciV (fragment): RNAAM_ECOLI - Also known as trpH From Escherichia coli (strain K12).
   3697..3726    +  promoter       trc promoter: strong E. coli promoter; hybrid between the trp and lac UV5 promoters
   3734..3750    +  protein_bind   lac operator: The lac repressor binds to the lac operator to inhibit transcription in E. coli. This inhibition can be relieved by adding lactose or isopropyl-β-D-thiogalactopyranoside (IPTG). lac repressor encoded by lacI
   3767..3836    +  misc_feature   rrnG antiterminator: antiterminator from the E. coli rrnG leader region (Berg et al., 1989)
   3887..3913    +  CDS            minicistron: synthetic cistron containing a ribosome binding site (Shine-Dalgarno sequence), for enhancing the bacterial expression of a downstream cistron (Schoner, 1997) This first cistron should terminate 3 bp upstream of the ATG for the second cistron.
   4509..4624    +  ncRNA          5S rRNA: Accession: RF00001 - 5S ribosomal RNA
   4628..4714    +  terminator     rrnB T1 terminator: Escherichia coli rrnB; transcription terminator T1 from the E. coli rrnB gene
