[The description below was written by a language model from this plasmid's Addgene catalogue record and pLannotate feature annotations shown in this document.]
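Description:
pTrc-clbS_Frischella is a 4,770 bp bacterial expression plasmid built on the commercial pTrcHis 2A backbone. It carries a 513 bp, E. coli codon-optimized coding sequence for ClbS from Frischella perrara, inserted by Gibson assembly. It is maintained in E. coli through a ColE1/pBR322-family origin with the adjacent bom mobility region. Only a small fragment of rop is annotated. The catalogue lists the plasmid as low copy, although the origin annotation uses a generic high-copy family label. Selection is by ampicillin, through the β-lactamase gene and its native promoter.

Expression is driven by the trc promoter, a strong trp/lac UV5 hybrid, followed by a lac operator. The plasmid also carries lacI under the lacIq promoter, so transcription is repressed until it is relieved by IPTG or lactose. Downstream of the operator are the rrnG antiterminator and a short minicistron with a Shine-Dalgarno sequence, which are backbone elements intended to improve transcription read-through and translational initiation of the following cistron. The clbS open reading frame itself is not annotated in the feature table. However, the unannotated gap between the minicistron and the 5S rRNA/rrnB T1 and T2 terminator region is consistent with the insert's position and size. No Myc or His tag features are detected, and the record does not say whether the backbone's C-terminal tags are retained.

The record gives the purpose only as encoding this ClbS protein. ClbS is generally known as the colibactin self-resistance protein. The associated publication concerns prophage induction triggered by colibactin, which suggests the plasmid was used for inducible expression of a ClbS homologue to test protection against the toxin.
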