Addgene plasmid #223358: pTrc-clbS_Frischella
Purpose: Encoding ClbS from Frischella perrara
Depositing lab: Emily Balskus. Depositing organization: Harvard University. Publication: The bacterial toxin colibactin triggers prophage induction. Silpe JE, Wong JWH, Owen SV, Baym M, Balskus EP. Nature. 2022 Mar;603(7900):315-320. doi: 10.1038/s41586-022-04444-3. Epub 2022 Feb 23. PubMed 35197633.
Backbone
  Vector backbone: pTrcHis 2A
  Backbone manufacturer: Thermofisher scientific
  Backbone size w/o insert (bp): 4257
  Total vector size (bp): 4770
  Vector type: Bacterial Expression
Growth in bacteria
  Bacterial resistance: Ampicillin, 100 μg/mL
  Growth temperature: 37°C
  Growth strain: NEB Stable
  Copy number: Low Copy
Gene/Insert
  Gene/Insert name: Encoding ClbS from Frischella perrara (Codon optimized for E coli)
  Species: Frischella perrara
  Insert size (bp): 513
  Promoter: pTrc
  Cloning method: Gibson Cloning
  Sequencing primers: 5′ GAGAAAAAGCGAAGCGGCACTGCT; 3′ GCATGGGGTCAGGTGGGACC
Terms and licenses: Academic/Nonprofit Terms; Industry Terms: Not Available to Industry
How to cite: pTrc-clbS_Frischella was a gift from Emily Balskus (Addgene plasmid # 223358 ; http://n2t.net/addgene:223358 ; RRID:Addgene_223358)
